>Addgene plasmid #166763 | Venus-79aa-ActA-pEGFP-C1 | addgene full sequence | sequence record 328851 | Addgene NGS Result
CACATGTTCTTTCCTGCGTTATCCCCTGATTCTGTGGATAACCGTATTACCGCCATGCATTAGTTATTAA
TAGTAATCAATTACGGGGTCATTAGTTCATAGCCCATATATGGAGTTCCGCGTTACATAACTTACGGTAA
ATGGCCCGCCTGGCTGACCGCCCAACGACCCCCGCCCATTGACGTCAATAATGACGTATGTTCCCATAGT
AACGCCAATAGGGACTTTCCATTGACGTCAATGGGTGGAGTATTTACGGTAAACTGCCCACTTGGCAGTA
CATCAAGTGTATCATATGCCAAGTACGCCCCCTATTGACGTCAATGACGGTAAATGGCCCGCCTGGCATT
ATGCCCAGTACATGACCTTATGGGACTTTCCTACTTGGCAGTACATCTACGTATTAGTCATCGCTATTAC
CATGGTGATGCGGTTTTGGCAGTACATCAATGGGCGTGGATAGCGGTTTGACTCACGGGGATTTCCAAGT
CTCCACCCCATTGACGTCAATGGGAGTTTGTTTTGGCACCAAAATCAACGGGACTTTCCAAAATGTCGTA
ACAACTCCGCCCCATTGACGCAAATGGGCGGTAGGCGTGTACGGTGGGAGGTCTATATAAGCAGAGCTGG
TTTAGTGAACCGTCAGATCCGCTAGCGCTACCGGTCGCCACCATGGTGAGCAAGGGCGAGGAGCTGTTCA
CCGGGGTGGTGCCCATCCTGGTCGAGCTGGACGGCGACGTAAACGGCCACAAGTTCAGCGTGTCCGGCGA
GGGCGAGGGCGATGCCACCTACGGCAAGCTGACCCTGAAGCTGATCTGCACCACCGGCAAGCTGCCCGTG
CCCTGGCCCACCCTCGTGACCACCCTGGGCTACGGCCTGCAGTGCTTCGCCCGCTACCCCGACCACATGA
AGCAGCACGACTTCTTCAAGTCCGCCATGCCCGAAGGCTACGTCCAGGAGCGCACCATCTTCTTCAAGGA
CGACGGCAACTACAAGACCCGCGCCGAGGTGAAGTTCGAGGGCGACACCCTGGTGAACCGCATCGAGCTG
AAGGGCATCGACTTCAAGGAGGACGGCAACATCCTGGGGCACAAGCTGGAGTACAACTACAACAGCCACA
ACGTCTATATCACCGCCGACAAGCAGAAGAACGGCATCAAGGCCAACTTCAAGATCCGCCACAACATCGA
GGACGGCGGCGTGCAGCTCGCCGACCACTACCAGCAGAACACCCCCATCGGCGACGGCCCCGTGCTGCTG
CCCGACAACCACTACCTGAGCTACCAGTCCGCCCTGAGCAAAGACCCCAACGAGAAGCGCGATCACATGG
TCCTGCTGGAACGCGTGACCGCCGCCGGGATCACTCTCGGCATGGACGAGCTGTACAAGTCCGGACTCAG
ATCTCGAGGTAGTGGGCTAAGATCTCGGGCACAAGCTTCAAATTCTGCCGTCGATGCTCGAGGTAGTGGG
CTAAGATCTCGGGCACAAGCTTCAAATTCTGCCGTCGATGCTCGAGGTAGTGGGCTAAGATCTCGGGCAC
AAGCTTCAAATTCTGCCGTCGATGCTCGAGGTAGTGGGCTAAGATCTCGGGCACAAGCTTCAAATTCTGC
CGTCGATGCTCGAGTTCTGATTCTCGCCATGCTGGCAATTGGGGTGTTCTCCCTCGGCGCCTTCATTAAG
ATCATTCAGCTCCGGAAGAACAATTAAGAATTCTGCAGTCGACGGTACCGCGGGCCCGGGATCCACCGGA
TCTAGATAACTGATCATAATCAGCCATACCACATTTGTAGAGGTTTTACTTGCTTTAAAAAACCTCCCAC
ACCTCCCCCTGAACCTGAAACATAAAATGAATGCAATTGTTGTTGTTAACTTGTTTATTGCAGCTTATAA
TGGTTACAAATAAAGCAATAGCATCACAAATTTCACAAATAAAGCATTTTTTTCACTGCATTCTAGTTGT
GGTTTGTCCAAACTCATCAATGTATCTTAAGGCGTAAATTGTAAGCGTTAATATTTTGTTAAAATTCGCG
TTAAATTTTTGTTAAATCAGCTCATTTTTTAACCAATAGGCCGAAATCGGCAAAATCCCTTATAAATCAA
AAGAATAGACCGAGATAGGGT
[37 nt withheld, positions 2122-2158]
AAAGAACGTGGACTCCAACGTCAAAGG
[49 nt withheld, positions 2186-2234]
T
[91 nt withheld, positions 2236-2326]
G
[124 nt withheld, positions 2328-2451]
CAGGTGGCACTTTTCGGGGAAATGTGCGCGGAACCCCTATTTGTTTATTTTTCTAAATACATTCAAATAT
GTATCCGCTCATGAGACAATAACCCTGATAAATGCTTCAATAATATTGAAAAAGGAAGAGTCCTGAGGCG
GAAAGAACCAGCTGTGGAATGTGTGTCAGTTAGGGTGTGGAAAGTCCCCAGGCTCCCCAGCAGGCAGAAG
TATGCAAAGCATGCATCTCAATTAGTCAGCAACCAGGTGTGGAAAGTCCCCAGGCTCCCCAGCAGGCAGA
AGTATGCAAAGCATGCATCTCAATTAGTCAGCAACCATAGTCCCGCCCCTAACTCCGCCCATCCCGCCCC
TAACTCCGCCCAGTTCCGCCCATTCTCCGCCCCATGGCTGACTAATTTTTTTTATTTATGCAGAGGCCGA
GGCCGCCTCGGCCTCTGAGCTATTCCAGAAGTAGTGAGGAGGCTTTTTTGGAGGCCTAGGCTTTTGCAAA
GATCGATCAAGAGACAGGATGAGGATCGTTTCGCATGATTGAACAAGATGGATTGCACGCAGGTTCTCCG
GCCGCTTGGGTGGAGAGGCTATTCGGCTATGACTGGGCACAACAGACAATCGGCTGCTCTGATGCCGCCG
TGTTCCGGCTGTCAGCGCAGGGGCGCCCGGTTCTTTTTGTCAAGACCGACCTGTCCGGTGCCCTGAATGA
ACTGCAAGACGAGGCAGCGCGGCTATCGTGGCTGGCCACGACGGGCGTTCCTTGCGCAGCTGTGCTCGAC
GTTGTCACTGAAGCGGGAAGGGACTGGCTGCTATTGGGCGAAGTGCCGGGGCAGGATCTCCTGTCATCTC
ACCTTGCTCCTGCCGAGAAAGTATCCATCATGGCTGATGCAATGCGGCGGCTGCATACGCTTGATCCGGC
TACCTGCCCATTCGACCACCAAGCGAAACATCGCATCGAGCGAGCACGTACTCGGATGGAAGCCGGTCTT
GTCGATCAGGATGATCTGGACGAAGAGCATCAGGGGCTCGCGCCAGCCGAACTGTTCGCCAGGCTCAAGG
CGAGCATGCCCGACGGCGAGGATCTCGTCGTGACCCATGGCGATGCCTGCTTGCCGAATATCATGGTGGA
AAATGGCCGCTTTTCTGGATTCATCGACTGTGGCCGGCTGGGTGTGGCGGACCGCTATCAGGACATAGCG
TTGGCTACCCGTGATATTGCTGAAGAGCTTGGCGGCGAATGGGCTGACCGCTTCCTCGTGCTTTACGGTA
TCGCCGCTCCCGATTCGCAGCGCATCGCCTTCTATCGCCTTCTTGACGAGTTCTTCTGAGCGGGACTCTG
GGGTTCGAAATGACCGACCAAGCGACGCCCAACCTGCCATCACGAGATTTCGATTCCACCGCCGCCTTCT
ATGAAAGGTTGGGCTTCGGAATCGTTTTCCGGGACGCCGGCTGGATGATCCTCCAGCGCGGGGATCTCAT
GCTGGAGTTCTTCGCCCACCCTAGGGGGAGGCTAACTGAAACACGGAAGGAGACAATACCGGAAGGAACC
CGCGCTATGACGGCAATAAAAAGACAGAATAAAACGCACGGTGTTGGGTCGTTTGTTCATAAACGCGGGG
TTCGGTCCCAGGGCTGGCACTCTGTCGATACCCCACCGAGACCCCATTGGGGCCAATACGCCCGCGTTTC
TTCCTTTTCCCCACCCCACCCCCCAAGTTCGGGTGAAGGCCCAGGGCTCGCAGCCAACGTCGGGGCGGCA
GGCCCTGCCATAGCCTCAGGTTACTCATATATACTTTAGATTGATTTAAAACTTCATTTTTAATTTAAAA
GGATCTAGGTGAAGATCCTTTTTGATAATCTCATGACCAAAATCCCTTAACGTGAGTTTTCGTTCCACTG
AGCGTCAGACCCCGTAGAAAAGATCAAAGGATCTTCTTGAGATCCTTTTTTTCTGCGCGTAATCTGCTGC
TTGCAAACAAAAAAACCACCGCTACCAGCGGTGGTTTGTTTGCCGGATCAAGAGCTACCAACTCTTTTTC
CGAAGGTAACTGGCTTCAGCAGAGCGCAGATACCAAATACTGTTCTTCTAGTGTAGCCGTAGTTAGGCCA
CCACTTCAAGAACTCTGTATCACCGCCTACATACCTCGCTCTGCTAATCCTGTTACCAGTGGCTGCTGCC
AGTGGCGATAAGTCGTGTCTTACCGGGTTGGACTCAAGACGATAGTTACCGGATAAGGCGCAGCGGTCGG
GCTGAACGGGGGGTTCGTGCACACAGCCCAGCTTGGAGCGAACGACCTACACCGAACTGAGATACCTACA
GCGTGAGCTATGAGAAAGCGCCACGCTTCCCGAAGGGAGAAAGGCGGACAGGTATCCGGTAAGCGGCAGG
GTCGGAACAGGAGAGCGCACGAGGGAGCTTCCAGGGGGAAACGCCTGGTATCTTTATAGTCCTGTCGGGT
TTCGCCACCTCTGACTTGAGCGTCGATTTTTGTGATGCTCGTCAGGGGGGCGGAGCCTATGGAAAAACGC
CAGCAACGCGGCCTTTTTACGGTTCCTGGCCTTTTGCTGGCCTTTTGCT
Features (pLannotate 1.2.2; 17 found; start..end, strand, type, name):
      1..53      +  rep_origin     RSF ori (fragment): Plasmids containing the RSF 1030 origin of replication can be propagated in E. coli cells that contain additional plasmids with compatible origins.
    121..424     +  enhancer       CMV enhancer: human cytomegalovirus immediate early enhancer
    425..628     +  promoter       CMV promoter: human cytomegalovirus (CMV) immediate early promoter
    673..1389    +  CDS            Venus: Venus is a basic (constitutively fluorescent) yellow fluorescent protein published in 2002, derived from Aequorea victoria. It is reported to be a rapidly-maturing weak dimer with moderate acid sensitivity.
   1390..1408    +  misc_feature   MCS (fragment): multiple cloning site
   1627..1704    +  CDS            actA (fragment): ACTA_LISMO - Also known as prtB. Experimental evidence at protein level: Swiss-Prot protein existence level 1. Virulence factor required for host cell microfilament interaction. It induces actin assembly around the bacteria to allow it to move within the cytoplasm. It is involved in the actin polymerization process. It seems to act as a nucleator that induces the reorganization of the actin cytoskeleton. From Listeria monocytogenes serovar 1/2a (strain ATCC BAA-679 / EGD-e).
   1708..1744    +  misc_feature   MCS (fragment): multiple cloning site
   1761..1845    +  CDS            large T antigen (fragment): large T antigen from SV40 (simian virus 40)
   1868..1989    +  polyA_signal   SV40 poly(A) signal: SV40 polyadenylation signal
   2023..2451    -  rep_origin     f1 ori (sequence partly withheld): f1 bacteriophage origin of replication; arrow indicates direction of (+) strand synthesis
   2478..2582    +  promoter       AmpR promoter: bla
   2584..2941    +  promoter       SV40 promoter: SV40 enhancer and early promoter
   2976..3770    +  CDS            NeoR/KanR: aminoglycoside phosphotransferase from Tn5; aph(3')-II (or nptII); confers resistance to neomycin, kanamycin, and G418 (Geneticin®)
   3791..3943    +  CDS            ble (fragment): BLE_KLEPN - Experimental evidence at protein level: Swiss-Prot protein existence level 1. Binding protein with a strong affinity to the bleomycin family of antibiotics. Binds to CL990; an antimitotic-antibiotic compound. From Klebsiella pneumoniae.
   4002..4049    +  polyA_signal   HSV TK poly(A) signal: herpes simplex virus thymidine kinase polyadenylation signal (Cole and Stacy, 1985)
   4140..4156    -  polyA_signal   bGH poly(A) signal (fragment): bovine growth hormone polyadenylation signal
   4378..4966    +  rep_origin     ori: high-copy-number ColE1/pMB1/pBR322/pUC origin of replication
