[The description below was written by a language model from this plasmid's Addgene catalogue record and pLannotate feature annotations shown in this document.]
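Description:
Venus-79aa-ActA-pEGFP-C1 is a mammalian expression plasmid of about 5 kb built on the pEGFP-C1 backbone, in which the yellow fluorescent protein Venus occupies the position of the backbone's fluorescent protein. It replicates at high copy in E. coli from a ColE1/pUC-type origin and also carries an f1 phage origin. A single NeoR/KanR (Tn5 aminoglycoside phosphotransferase) gene serves for selection in both hosts. It is driven by a bacterial bla promoter for kanamycin resistance and by the SV40 enhancer/early promoter, with an HSV TK polyadenylation signal, for G418 selection of transfected mammalian cells. The short RSF ori, ble, bGH poly(A) and SV40 large T antigen hits in the annotation are fragments and are probably backbone remnants or software matches rather than functional parts.

The expression cassette consists of the CMV immediate-early enhancer and promoter, the Venus coding sequence, a 79-amino-acid flexible linker of repeated units, and then a short C-terminal fragment of the Listeria monocytogenes actA gene, followed by the SV40 poly(A) signal. Only the tail-anchor portion of ActA is used. It inserts into the mitochondrial outer membrane so that Venus, held away from the membrane by the linker, faces the cytosol. The depositor reports strong colocalisation with a mitochondrial dye, with Pearson's correlation of roughly 0.8 to 0.9. The cloning sites used are not recorded.

The stated use is as a collisional control in FLIM-FRET experiments. It supplies a mitochondrially anchored Venus with no specific binding partner, which lets FRET caused by random proximity on the membrane be distinguished from genuine protein–protein interactions.
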