Addgene plasmid #166763: Venus-79aa-ActA-pEGFP-C1
Purpose: To target Venus to the mitochondrial outer membrane. ActA tail anchor inserts into the outer membrane and Venus faces the cytosol. Serves as a collisional control in FLIM-FRET experiments.
Depositing lab: David Andrews. Depositing organization: Sunnybrook Research Institute.
Backbone
  Vector backbone: pEGFP-C1
  Vector type: Mammalian Expression
  Selectable markers: Neomycin (select with G418)
Growth in bacteria
  Bacterial resistance: Kanamycin, 50 μg/mL
  Growth temperature: 37°C
  Growth strain: DH5alpha
  Copy number: High Copy
Gene/Insert
  Gene/Insert name: ActA tail anchor (Listeria monocytogenes) (alt name: Venus-ActA, V-ActA)
  Species: Synthetic; Listeria monocytogenes
  Entrez Gene: actA (a.k.a. lmo0204)
  Promoter: CMV
  Tag / fusion protein: Venus (N terminal on backbone)
  Cloning method: Restriction Enzyme; 5′ cloning site Unknown (unknown if destroyed); 3′ cloning site Unknown (unknown if destroyed)
  Sequencing primers: 5′ TGACGCAAATGGGCGGTAGG; 3′ TCGCCCTTTGACGTTGGAGTCCAC
Resource information
  A portion of this plasmid was derived from a plasmid made by: See gene entry for "actin assembly-inducing protein ActA" (NCBI Reference Sequence: WP_110138194.1). Here we have used only the C-terminal tail anchor sequence of this protein.
Terms and licenses: Academic/Nonprofit Terms; Industry Terms: Not Available to Industry
Depositor comments: "SGLRSRGSGLRSRAQASNSAVDARGSGLRSRAQASNSAVDARGSGLRSRAQASNSAVDAR GSGLRSRAQASNSAVDARV" amino acid targeting sequence, which we refer to as "ActA", for the mitochondrial outer membrane. Pearson's correlation of 0.8-0.9 with mitotracker red signal in cells. "79aa" indicates the 79 amino acid flexible linker region between Venus and the ActA targeting signal.
How to cite: Venus-79aa-ActA-pEGFP-C1 was a gift from David Andrews (Addgene plasmid # 166763 ; http://n2t.net/addgene:166763 ; RRID:Addgene_166763)
